Addgene plasmid #238805: LgBiT-BCL2A1 Vector
Purpose: Express LgBiT-BCL2A1 Fusion Protein in Mammalian Cells under a CMV promoter
Depositing lab: Promega Corporation.
Backbone
  Vector backbone: pFN217K LgBiT CMV-Hyg Flexi Vector
  Vector type: Mammalian Expression
  Selectable markers: Hygromycin
Growth in bacteria
  Bacterial resistance: Kanamycin, 50 μg/mL
  Growth temperature: 37°C
  Growth strain: DH5alpha
  Copy number: High Copy
Gene/Insert
  Gene/Insert name: BCL2A1
  Species: H. sapiens (human)
  Mutation: None
  Entrez Gene: BCL2A1 (a.k.a. ACC-1, ACC-2, ACC1, ACC2, BCL2L5, BFL1, GRS, HBPA1)
  Promoter: CMV
  Tag / fusion protein: LgBiT (N terminal on backbone)
  Cloning method: Other
Terms and licenses: Academic/Nonprofit Terms; Industry Terms
How to cite: LgBiT-BCL2A1 Vector was a gift from Promega Corporation (Addgene plasmid # 238805 ; http://n2t.net/addgene:238805 ; RRID:Addgene_238805)
