[The description below was written by a language model from this plasmid's Addgene catalogue record and pLannotate feature annotations shown in this document.]
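Description:
LgBiT-BCL2A1 Vector is a mammalian expression plasmid built on the pFN217K LgBiT CMV-Hyg Flexi Vector backbone and sequenced at 5,447 nt. It is maintained in E. coli at high copy through a ColE1/pUC-type origin and selected with kanamycin, conferred by an aminoglycoside phosphotransferase (neo/nptII) gene preceded by the synthetic bacterial EM7 promoter. For selection in mammalian cells, it carries a separate cassette in which the SV40 enhancer/early promoter drives the hygromycin phosphotransferase gene (hph), terminated by a synthetic polyadenylation signal.

The payload is unmutated human BCL2A1 (also known as BFL1), an anti-apoptotic BCL-2 family member, fused at its N terminus to LgBiT. LgBiT is the large subunit of the split NanoLuc luciferase system, which explains why the automated annotation labels the region immediately upstream of BCL2A1 as a NanoLuc fragment. The catalogue entry states that the fusion is expressed from a CMV promoter. In the feature table, the CMV enhancer and main promoter fragment are annotated on the opposite strand from the fusion, with only a short minimal CMV fragment in its orientation, so the exact promoter arrangement cannot be resolved from the annotation alone. An SP6 promoter sits just upstream of the fusion and could support in vitro transcription. Downstream are multiple cloning site remnants, a partial T7 terminator and an SV40 polyadenylation signal.

LgBiT has little activity alone and regains luminescence when brought together with its small complementary peptide partner. Constructs of this kind are therefore generally used in luminescent complementation assays of protein–protein interactions in live cells, though the record itself states only the expression purpose.
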