Features (pLannotate 1.2.2; 17 found; start..end, strand, type, name):
     17..98      -  polyA_signal   SV40 poly(A) signal: SV40 polyadenylation signal
    121..204     -  CDS            large T antigen (fragment): large T antigen from SV40 (simian virus 40)
    261..279     -  terminator     T7 terminator (fragment): transcription terminator for bacteriophage T7 RNA polymerase
    287..336     -  CDS            SET1 (fragment): solubility-enhancement tag derived from T7 phage gene 10B
    343..398     -  misc_feature   MCS: pUC18/19 multiple cloning site
    407..931     -  CDS            BCL2A1: B2LA1_HUMAN - Also known as BCL2L5, BFL1, GRS, HBPA1. Experimental evidence at protein level: Swiss-Prot protein existence level 1. Retards apoptosis induced by IL-3 deprivation. May function in the response of hemopoietic cells to external signals and in maintaining endothelial survival during infection (By similarity). Can inhibit apoptosis induced by serum starvation in the mammary epithelial cell line HC11 (By similarity). From Homo sapiens (Human).
    989..1462    -  CDS            Nluc (fragment): NanoLuc® luciferase human codon-optimized
   1501..1519    -  promoter       SP6 promoter: promoter for bacteriophage SP6 RNA polymerase
   1545..1567    -  promoter       minimal CMV promoter (fragment): human cytomegalovirus (CMV) immediate early promoter
   1577..1942    +  enhancer       CMV enhancer: human cytomegalovirus immediate early enhancer
   1944..2131    +  promoter       CMV promoter (fragment): human cytomegalovirus (CMV) immediate early promoter
   2150..2197    +  promoter       EM7 promoter: synthetic bacterial promoter&nbsp
   2229..3020    +  CDS            neo: KKA2_KLEPN - Also known as kan, nptII. Experimental evidence at protein level: Swiss-Prot protein existence level 1. Resistance to kanamycin, neomycin, paromomycin, ribostamycin, butirosin and gentamicin B. From Klebsiella pneumoniae.
   3181..3769    -  rep_origin     ori: high-copy-number ColE1/pMB1/pBR322/pUC origin of replication
   3895..3943    -  polyA_signal   poly(A) signal: synthetic polyadenylation signal
   3982..5004    -  CDS            hph: KHYB_ECOLX - Experimental evidence at protein level: Swiss-Prot protein existence level 1. The aminoglycoside phosphotransferases achieve inactivation of their antibiotic substrates by phosphorylation. Only phosphorylates hygromycin and closely related compounds such as demethyl analogs and destomycin. From Escherichia coli.
   5035..5392    -  promoter       SV40 promoter: SV40 enhancer and early promoter
>Addgene plasmid #238805 | LgBiT-BCL2A1 Vector | addgene full sequence | sequence record 479834 | Addgene NGS Result
AAGACGCGTGACGTCGGCAGTGAAAAAAATGCTTTATTTGTGAAATTTGTGATGCTATTGCTTTATTTGT
AACCATTATAAGCTGCAATAAACAAGTTAACAACAACAATTGCATTCATTTTATGTTTCAGGTTCAGGGG
GAGGTGTGGGAGGTTTTTTAAAGCAAGTAAAACCTCTACAAATGTGGTATGGCTGATTATGATCCGCGGC
CGCAATACGTCGACGTTATCAGCTGACTTCGTACGAGAGCCTAGGTGTTTCCCCAAGGGGTTATGCTAGT
TATTGCTCAGCGGTGGCAGCAGCCAACTCAGCTTCCTTTCGGGCTTTGTTAGCAGCCGGATCAGCTTGCA
TGCCTGCAGGTCGACTCTAGAGGATCCCCGGGTACCGAGCCCGAATTCGTTTAAACACAGTATTGCTTCA
GGAGAGATAGCATTTCACAGATCTTTCCTGTAACTTCTAGAAAAGTCATCCAGCCAGATTTAGGTTCAAA
CTTCTTTACAAAGCCATTTTCCCAGCCTCCGTTTTGCCTTATCCATTCTCCTGTGTTATTCATTATGAAC
TCCGCAACAAAATATGAAATCTCCTTATAGGTATCCACATCCGGGGCAATTTGCTGTCGTAGAAGTTTCT
TGATGAGAATACCTTCAAATGCAAATATGGTTACAATTCTTCCCCAGTTAATGATGCCGTCTTCAAACTC
CTTTTCCATCACTTGGTTGAATAGTGTTCTGGCAGTGTCTACGGACACAACATTAACATTGTCCAAGCAT
GACTTCAGATTCTTTTCCACTTCTTTTTGGACTGAGAACGCAACATTTTGTAGCACTCTGGACGTTTTGC
TTGGACCTGATCCAGGTTGTGGTATCTGTAGGACGCACTGCAGATAGTCCTGAGCCAGCCTGTAAATATA
TCCAAATTCACAGTCTGTCATGGCGATCGCACCGCTCGAGCCTCCACCTCCGCTCCCGCCACCACCGGAG
CTCCCACTGTTGATGGTTACTCGGAACAGCATGGAGCCGTCGGGGGTGATCAGGCGCTCGTCGATAATTT
TGTTGCCGTTCCACAGGGTCCCTGTTACAGTGATCTTTTTGCCGTCGAACACGGCGATGCCTTCATACGG
CCGTCCGAAATAGTTCAGCATGTTCGGCGTAACCCCGTCGATTACCAGTGTGCCATAGGGCAGGATCACC
TTAAAGTGATGATCATCCACAGGGTACACCACCTTAAACACCTCTTCGATCTGGGCCATTTGGTCGGCGC
TCAGACCTTCATACGGGATGATGACATGGATGTCGATCTTCAGGGCATTTTCACCGCTCCGGACAATCCT
TTGGATCGGAGTTACGGACACGGCGAGATTCTGCAGCAAACTGGACACACCTCCCTGTTCAAGGACTTGG
TCCAGGTTGTAGGCGGCTGTCTGTTCCCAGTCCCCAACGAAATCTTCGAGTGTGAAGACCATGGTGAGCG
CTAGCTGCAAAAAGAACAAGTAGCTTGTATTCTATAGTGTCACCTAAATGGGCGATCTGACGGTTCACTA
AACCAGCTCTGCTTATATAGGCCTCCCTGGCGCGCCACTAGTTATTAATAGTAATCAATTACGGGGTCAT
TAGTTCATAGCCCATATATGGAGTTCCGCGTTACATAACTTACGGTAAATGGCCCGCCTGGCTGACCGCC
CAACGACCCCCGCCCATTGACGTCAATAATGACGTATGTTCCCATAGTAACGCCAATAGGGACTTTCCAT
TGACGTCAATGGGTGGAGTATTTACGGTAAACTGCCCACTTGGCAGTACATCAAGTGTATCATATGCCAA
GTCCGCCCCCTATTGACGTCAATGACGGTAAATGGCCCGCCTGGCATTATGCCCAGTACATGACCTTACG
GGACTTTCCTACTTGGCAGTACATCTACGTATTAGTCATCGCTATTACCATGGTGATGCGGTTTTGGCAG
TACACCAATGGGCGTGGATAGCGGTTTGACTCACGGGGATTTCCAAGTCTCCACCCCATTGACGTCAATG
GGAGTTTGTTTTGGCACCAAAATCAACGGGACTTTCCAAAATGTCGTAATAACCCCGCCCCGTTGACGCA
AATGGGCGGTAGGCGTGTACGGTGGGAGGTCAAATCGAATTCTAATACTGTTGACAATTAATCATCGGCA
TAGTATATCGGCATAGTATAATACGACAAGGTGAGGAACTAAACCCAGGAGGCAGATCATGATTGAACAA
GATGGATTGCACGCAGGTTCTCCGGCCGCTTGGGTGGAGAGGCTATTCGGCTATGACTGGGCACAACAGA
CAATCGGCTGCTCTGATGCCGCCGTGTTCCGGCTGTCAGCGCAGGGGCGCCCGGTTCTTTTTGTCAAGAC
CGACCTGTCCGGTGCCCTGAATGAACTGCAGGACGAGGCAGCGCGGCTATCGTGGCTGGCCACGACGGGC
GTTCCTTGCGCAGCTGTGCTCGACGTTGTCACTGAAGCGGGAAGGGACTGGCTGCTATTGGGCGAAGTGC
CGGGGCAGGATCTCCTGTCATCTCACCTTGCTCCTGCCGAGAAAGTATCCATCATGGCTGATGCAATGCG
GCGGCTGCATACGCTTGATCCGGCTACCTGCCCATTCGACCACCAAGCGAAACATCGCATCGAGCGAGCA
CGTACTCGGATGGAAGCCGGTCTTGTCGATCAGGATGATCTGGACGAAGAGCATCAGGGGCTCGCGCCAG
CCGAACTGTTCGCCAGGCTCAAGGCGCGCATGCCCGACGGCGAGGATCTCGTCGTGACCCATGGCGATGC
CTGCTTGCCGAATATCATGGTGGAAAATGGCCGCTTTTCTGGATTCATCGACTGTGGCCGGCTGGGTGTG
GCGGACCGCTATCAGGACATAGCGTTGGCTACCCGTGATATTGCTGAAGAGCTTGGCGGCGAATGGGCTG
ACCGCTTCCTCGTGCTTTACGGTATCGCCGCTCCCGATTCGCAGCGCATCGCCTTCTATCGCCTTCTTGA
CGAGTTCTTCTGATTCGAAATGACCGACCAAGCGACGCCCAACCGGTATCAGCTCACTCAAAGGCGGTAA
TACGGTTATCCACAGAATCAGGGGATAACGCAGGAAAGAACATGTGAGCAAAAGGCCAGCAAAAGGCCAG
GAACCGTAAAAAGGCCGCGTTGCTGGCGTTTTTCCATAGGCTCCGCCCCCCTGACGAGCATCACAAAAAT
CGACGCTCAAGTCAGAGGTGGCGAAACCCGACAGGACTATAAAGATACCAGGCGTTTCCCCCTGGAAGCT
CCCTCGTGCGCTCTCCTGTTCCGACCCTGCCGCTTACCGGATACCTGTCCGCCTTTCTCCCTTCGGGAAG
CGTGGCGCTTTCTCATAGCTCACGCTGTAGGTATCTCAGTTCGGTGTAGGTCGTTCGCTCCAAGCTGGGC
TGTGTGCACGAACCCCCCGTTCAGCCCGACCGCTGCGCCTTATCCGGTAACTATCGTCTTGAGTCCAACC
CGGTAAGACACGACTTATCGCCACTGGCAGCAGCCACTGGTAACAGGATTAGCAGAGCGAGGTATGTAGG
CGGTGCTACAGAGTTCTTGAAGTGGTGGCCTAACTACGGCTACACTAGAAGGACAGTATTTGGTATCTGC
GCTCTGCTGAAGCCAGTTACCTTCGGAAAAAGAGTTGGTAGCTCTTGATCCGGCAAACAAACCACCGCTG
GTAGCGGTGGTTTTTTTGTTTGCAAGCAGCAGATTACGCGCAGAAAAAAAGGATTTCAAGAAGATCCTTT
GATCTTTTCTACGGGGTCTGACGCTCAGTGGAACGAAAACTCACGTTAAGGGATTTTGGTCATGAGATTA
TCAAAAAGGATCTTCACCTAGATCCTTTTATAGTCCGGAATCGTCACACAAAAAACCAACACACAGATGT
AATGAAAATAAAGATATTTTATTGCGGCCATCGTGATGGCTAGAGTCTAAACTCGACCTACCTCCTTAGC
GCGCGGTCGTGTACTGGGCCGGCGGTTGCCGCTGTCGGCCAGCACCTCGACGCAGCCGTCGGTCCATACG
GCTGCGCTCCGGCGAGCGATTTGTGTGCGACCGACGGTGCCGGCCCCGCTGCGGACGATGGCATCGCAGC
GGCCTTGAGCCCAGGCAGCATCGTCGAAGTTGCCGTCCACGAGGCTCTGGTAGAGCTGATCCAGGCCGAT
GCGCAGCATGTAGGCTCGCAGACGAGGGCTGCCGGCCAGCTCGGGATGCCGGCGCTCGAAGTAGCGAGTC
TGCTGCTCCATGCAAGCCAGCCAGGGCCGCCAGAAGAAGATGTTGGCCACCTCGTACTGACTGTCCCCGA
ACATAGCTTCGGACCAGTCGATTACGGCGGTGATGCGGCCGTTGTCGGTCAGGACGTTGTTGCTGCCGAA
GTCGGCATGGACGAGGTGGCGCACCTCGGGACAGTCTTCGGCCCACAGCATCAGTTCGTCCAGGGCTTGA
GCTACGCTGGCGGACACGGTGTCGTCCATCACGGTCTGCCAGTGGTAGACATGGGGATCAGCAATGGCGC
AAATGAAATCCCGCCAGGTTGTGTACTGGCCGATGCCTTGGGGCCCGAATGGGCCGAAGCCGCTGGTTTG
ACTGAGGTCGGCGGCGGCAATAGCATCCATAGCTTCGGCGACAGGCTGTAACACAGCAGGCAGCTCTGTT
TCGGGGAGGTCTTGGAGAGTAACGCCTTGGGCGCGTCTACTGATGCAGTATGTCAGGCTCTCGCTGAACT
CGCCGATGTCCAACACTTCGGGGATGGGTAGTGCAGCGCTGGCGAAGTGGCGGTACACGTAGCGGTCTTT
GTAGAAGCCATCAGCGCAGCTATTCACCCGCAGTACATAGCCGCGTCCGCCGACATCGAAGCTGAAGGCT
CGGCTCTCTTCGCCCTCCGACAACTGCATCAGGTCGCTCACACTGTCGAACTTCTCGATGAGAAATTTTT
CAACGCTGGTAGCGGTGAGTTCGGGCTTCTTCATGGTGGCGCTAGTGTCAGAAGAATCGAGCTTTTTGCA
AAAGCCTAGGCCTCCAAAAAAGCCTCCTCACTACTTCTGGAATAGCTCAGAGGCCGAGGCGGCCTCGGCC
TCTGCATAAATAAAAAAAATTAGTCAGCCATGGGGCGGAGAATGGGCGGAACTGGGCGGAGTTAGGGGCG
GGATGGGCGGAGTTAGGGGCGGGACTATGGTTGCTGACTAATTGAGATGCATGCTTTGCATACTTCTGCC
TGCTGGGGAGCCTGGGGACTTTCCACACCTGGTTGCTGACTAATTGAGATGCATGCTTTGCATACTTCTG
CCTGCTGGGGAGCCTGGGGACTTTCCACACCCTAACTGACACACATTCCACAGCTGGTTCTTTCCGCCTC
AGAAGGTACCTAACCAAGTTCCTCTTTCAGAGGTTATTTCAGGCCATGGTGCTGCGC
